>Addgene plasmid #163717 | EC0_6_sgRNA | addgene full sequence | sequence record 346738 | Addgene NGS Result
TCGGTCTCCAACGATGTGCTTCAGTATTACATTTTTTGCCTTCAACGCCTTGATTGTTCTATTTTTGCTA
ATAATAAATCTATTTCATCGGACTAAAAGTCCATTAGTTGTAAGCGGATTTAGCTCAGTTGGGAGAGCGC
CAGACTGAAGAAAAACTTCGGTCAAGTCATCTGGAGGTCCTGTGTTCGATCCACAGAATTCGCAGATGGC
CGGCATGGTCCCAGCCTCCTCGCTGGCGCCGGCTGGGCAACACCTTCGGGTGGCGAATGGGACTCGCTAT
CGTCTTCTCACGAAGACTTACTCAGTTTTAGAGCTAGAAATAGCAAGTTAAAATAAGGCTAGTCCGTTAT
CAACTTGAAAAAGTGGCACCGAGTCGGTGCTTTTTTTATTTTTTGTCACTATTGTTATGTAAAATGCCAC
CTCTGACAGTATGGAACGCAAACTTCTGTCTAGTGGATAGCTGTGAGACCAGACCAATAAAAAACGCCCG
GCGGCAACCGAGCGTTCTGAACAAATCCAGATGGAGTTCTGAGGTCATTACTGGATCTATCAACAGGAGT
CCAAGCGAGCTCGATATCAAATTACGCCCCGCCCTGCCACTCATCGCAGTACTGTTGTAATTCATTAAGC
ATTCTGCCGACATGGAAGCCATCACAAACGGCATGATGAACCTGAATCGCCAGCGGCATCAGCACCTTGT
CGCCTTGCGTATAATATTTGCCCATGGTGAAAACGGGGGCGAAGAAGTTGTCCATATTGGCCACGTTTAA
ATCAAAACTGGTGAAACTCACCCAGGGATTGGCTGAAACGAAAAACATATTCTCAATAAACCCTTTAGGG
AAATAGGCCAGGTTTTCACCGTAACACGCCACATCTTGCGAATATATGTGTAGAAACTGCCGGAAATCGT
CGTGGTATTCACTCCAGAGCGATGAAAACGTTTCAGTTTGCTCATGGAAAACGGTGTAACAAGGGTGAAC
ACTATCCCATATCACCAGCTCACCGTCTTTCATTGCCATACGAAATTCCGGATGAGCATTCATCAGGCGG
GCAAGAATGTGAATAAAGGCCGGATAAAACTTGTGCTTATTTTTCTTTACGGTCTTTAAAAAGGCCGTAA
TATCCAGCTGAACGGTCTGGTTATAGGTACATTGAGCAACTGACTGAAATGCCTCAAAATGTTCTTTACG
ATGCCATTGGGATATATCAACGGTGGTATATCCAGTGATTTTTTTCTCCATTTTAGCTTCCTTAGCTCCT
GAAAATCTCGATAACTCAAAAAATACGCCCGGTAGTGATCTTATTTCATTATGGTGAAAGTTGGAACCTC
TTACGTGCCCGATCAATCATGACCAAAATCCCTTAACGTGAGTTTTCGTTCCACTGAGCGTCAGACCCCG
TAGAAAAGATCAAAGGATCTTCTTGAGATCCTTTTTTTCTGCGCGTAATCTGCTGCTTGCAAACAAAAAA
ACCACCGCTACCAGCGGTGGTTTGTTTGCCGGATCAAGAGCTACCAACTCTTTTTCCGAAGGTAACTGGC
TTCAGCAGAGCGCAGATACCAAATACTGTTCTTCTAGTGTAGCCGTAGTTAGGCCACCACTTCAAGAACT
CTGTAGCACCGCCTACATACCTCGCTCTGCTAATCCTGTTACCAGTGGCTGCTGCCAGTGGCGATAAGTC
GTGTCTTACCGGGTTGGACTCAAGACGATAGTTACCGGATAAGGCGCAGCGGTCGGGCTGAACGGGGGGT
TCGTGCACACAGCCCAGCTTGGAGCGAACGACCTACACCGAACTGAGATACCTACAGCGTGAGCTATGAG
AAAGCGCCACGCTTCCCGAAGGGAGAAAGGCGGACAGGTATCCGGTAAGCGGCAGGGTCGGAACAGGAGA
GCGCACGAGGGAGCTTCCAGGGGGAAACGCCTGGTATCTTTATAGTCCTGTCGGGTTTCGCCACCTCTGA
CTTGAGCGTCGATTTTTGTGATGCTCGTCAGGGGGGCGGAGCCTATGGAAAAACGCCAGCAACGCGGCCT
TTTTACGGTTCCTGGCCTTTTGCTGGCCTTTTGCTCACATGTTCTTTCCTGCGTTATCCCCTGATTCTGT
GGATAACCGTAG
Features (pLannotate 1.2.2; 6 found; start..end, strand, type, name):
    113..203     +  ncRNA          tRNA: Accession: RF00005 - tRNA
    305..380     +  misc_RNA       gRNA scaffold: guide RNA scaffold for the Streptococcus pyogenes CRISPR/Cas9 system
    477..511     -  terminator     lambda t0 terminator: minimal transcription terminator from phage lambda (Scholtissek and Grosse, 1987)
    585..1241    -  CDS            cat: CAT_ECOLX - Experimental evidence at protein level: Swiss-Prot protein existence level 1. This enzyme is an effector of chloramphenicol resistance in bacteria. From Escherichia coli. This protein is used as a marker in many commonly used cloning vectors, such as pACYC184.
   1242..1339    -  promoter       cat promoter: promoter of the E. coli cat gene encoding chloramphenicol acetyltransferase
   1423..2011    +  rep_origin     ori: high-copy-number ColE1/pMB1/pBR322/pUC origin of replication
