[The description below was written by a language model from this plasmid's Addgene catalogue record and pLannotate feature annotations shown in this document.]
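Description:
EC0_6_sgRNA is a small (2,112 bp) level 0 part plasmid built in the MoClo Yeast Toolkit (YTK) entry backbone, intended for hierarchical Golden Gate assembly of constructs for Saccharomyces cerevisiae. It is maintained in E. coli, where it is selected with chloramphenicol through a cat gene driven by its native promoter and followed by a minimal lambda t0 terminator. Replication relies on a ColE1/pUC-type origin. This origin is annotated as high copy, although the catalogue entry lists the plasmid as low copy. The plasmid carries no yeast origin or yeast selection marker, as expected for a part vector whose only role is to donate its insert to higher-level assemblies.

The insert is a 446 bp sgRNA expression cassette formatted as a Type 234 part, meaning it spans the positions normally taken by the promoter, coding sequence and terminator in a YTK transcription unit, so it fills the whole unit in one piece. The feature table identifies a tRNA element upstream of the Streptococcus pyogenes Cas9 guide RNA scaffold. This arrangement is consistent with designs in which a tRNA supplies RNA polymerase III promoter activity and is processed away from the guide, although the record does not name the specific tRNA, promoter or terminator. The stated purpose describes the cassette as encoding a placeholder sequence, which suggests that the region between the tRNA and the scaffold is meant to be swapped for a chosen targeting spacer. The exact replacement mechanism is not given. The plasmid belongs to a CRISPR activation and interference toolkit developed for an industrial S. cerevisiae strain, where it serves as the template module for building guide RNA expression units.
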