Addgene plasmid #163717: EC0_6_sgRNA
Purpose: Plasmid encoding a placeholder sequence as a Type 234 part to be used in the Dueber YTK system (MoClo kit)
Depositing lab: Yvonne Nygård. Depositing organization: Chalmers University of Technology. Publication: A CRISPR activation and interference toolkit for industrial Saccharomyces cerevisiae strain KE6-12. Camara E, Lenitz I, Nygard Y. Sci Rep. 2020 Sep 3;10(1):14605. doi: 10.1038/s41598-020-71648-w. PubMed 32884066.
Backbone
  Vector backbone: MoClo-YTK
  Total vector size (bp): 2112
  Vector type: Synthetic Biology ; Moclo vector level 0 (type 234)
Growth in bacteria
  Bacterial resistance: Chloramphenicol, 25 μg/mL
  Growth temperature: 37°C
  Growth strain: DH5alpha
  Copy number: Low Copy
Gene/Insert
  Gene/Insert name: sgRNA expression cassette
  Insert size (bp): 446
  Cloning method: Unknown
  Sequencing primers: 5′ Golden Gate Assembly
Terms and licenses: Academic/Nonprofit Terms; Industry Terms: Not Available to Industry
How to cite: EC0_6_sgRNA was a gift from Yvonne Nygård (Addgene plasmid # 163717 ; http://n2t.net/addgene:163717 ; RRID:Addgene_163717)
