>Addgene plasmid #163717 | EC0_6_sgRNA | depositor partial sequence | sequence record 327607 | sgRNA expression cassette with a placeholder sequence non-homologous to the yeast genome
ATGTGCTTCAGTATTACATTTTTTGCCTTCAACGCCTTGATTGTTCTATTTTTGCTAATAATAAATCTAT
TTCATCGGACTAAAAGTCCATTAGTTGTAAGCGGATTTAGCTCAGTTGGGAGAGCGCCAGACTGAAGAAA
AACTTCGGTCAAGTCATCTGGAGGTCCTGTGTTCGATCCACAGAATTCGCAGATGGCCGGCATGGTCCCA
GCCTCCTCGCTGGCGCCGGCTGGGCAACACCTTCGGGTGGCGAATGGGACTCGCTATCGTCTTCTCACGA
AGACTTACTCAGTTTTAGAGCTAGAAATAGCAAGTTAAAATAAGGCTAGTCCGTTATCAACTTGAAAAAG
TGGCACCGAGTCGGTGCTTTTTTTATTTTTTGTCACTATTGTTATGTAAAATGCCACCTCTGACAGTATG
GAACGCAAACTTCTGTCTAGTGGATA
